Addgene plasmid #245036: NPY td-tomato
Purpose: Secretory granule marker for endocrine cells
Depositing lab: Thomas Martin. Depositing organization: University of Wisconsin, Madison.
Backbone
  Vector backbone: N1
  Vector type: Mammalian Expression
Growth in bacteria
  Bacterial resistance: Ampicillin, 100 μg/mL
  Growth temperature: 37°C
  Growth strain: DH5alpha
  Copy number: High Copy
Gene/Insert
  Gene/Insert name: NPY
  Species: H. sapiens (human)
  Entrez Gene: NPY (a.k.a. PYY4)
  Tag / fusion protein: td-tomato (C terminal on insert)
  Cloning method: Restriction Enzyme; 5′ cloning site Unknown (unknown if destroyed)
Terms and licenses: Academic/Nonprofit Terms; Industry Terms: Not Available to Industry
How to cite: NPY td-tomato was a gift from Thomas Martin (Addgene plasmid # 245036 ; http://n2t.net/addgene:245036 ; RRID:Addgene_245036)
