[The description below was written by a language model from this plasmid's Addgene catalogue record and pLannotate feature annotations shown in this document.]
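Description:
NPY td-tomato is catalogued as a mammalian expression plasmid on an "N1" backbone, carrying human neuropeptide Y fused at its C terminus to the tandem-dimer orange-red fluorescent protein tdTomato. It is intended as a fluorescent marker of secretory granules in endocrine cells. NPY is a secreted peptide that is sorted into dense-core granules, so the fusion carries the fluorophore into the granule lumen. This allows granules, and presumably their trafficking and release, to be followed by imaging. In the sequenced record, the CMV immediate-early enhancer and promoter sit upstream of a multiple cloning site fragment. This is followed by a short NPY coding segment and then the tdTomato open reading frame. The automated annotation matched the NPY segment to an alligator homologue, most likely reflecting sequence conservation, whereas the catalogue lists it as human.

The feature table does not match a simple N1-type plasmid. The 9.7 kb sequence has the architecture of an HIV-1-derived lentiviral transfer vector. It contains two LTR-derived elements flanked by nef fragments, the Ψ packaging signal with a gag fragment, the RRE for Rev-dependent RNA export, and a cPPT/CTS, all upstream of the CMV cassette. Downstream of the fusion, a mouse PGK promoter drives puromycin N-acetyltransferase for selection of stable mammalian cells. A WPRE follows to enhance transcript expression. The construct therefore appears usable both for direct transfection and for packaging into lentiviral particles, although the catalogue entry does not mention viral use, and this discrepancy should be kept in mind. Propagation in E. coli relies on a high-copy ColE1/pUC origin and ampicillin resistance. Residual lac promoter/operator sequences and an SV40 polyadenylation signal lie in the bacterial backbone.
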