Features (pLannotate 1.2.2; 25 found; start..end, strand, type, name):
    263..466     +  promoter       CMV promoter: human cytomegalovirus (CMV) immediate early promoter
    551..587     +  misc_feature   MCS (fragment): multiple cloning site
    697..804     +  CDS            NPY: NPY_ALLMI - Experimental evidence at protein level: Swiss-Prot protein existence level 1. NPY is implicated in the control of feeding and in secretion of gonadotrophin-release hormone. From Alligator mississippiensis (American alligator).
    823..2250    +  CDS            tdTomato: tdTomato is a basic (constitutively fluorescent) orange fluorescent protein published in 2004, derived from Discosoma sp.. It is reported to be a somewhat slowly-maturing tandem dimer with low acid sensitivity.
   2281..2780    +  promoter       PGK promoter: mouse phosphoglycerate kinase 1 promoter
   2801..3400    +  CDS            PuroR: puromycin N-acetyltransferase; pac from Streptomyces alboniger; confers resistance to puromycin
   3414..4002    +  misc_feature   WPRE: woodchuck hepatitis virus posttranscriptional regulatory element
   4019..4537    +  CDS            nef (fragment): NEF_HV1BR - Experimental evidence at protein level: Swiss-Prot protein existence level 1. Extracellular Nef protein targets CD4(+) T-lymphocytes for apoptosis by interacting with CXCR4 surface receptors (PubMed:14990729). From Human immunodeficiency virus type 1 group M subtype B (isolate BRU/LAI) (HIV-1).
   4585..4842    +  LTR            5' LTR (truncated): truncated 5' long terminal repeat (LTR) from HIV-1
   4995..5011    -  protein_bind   lac operator: The lac repressor binds to the lac operator to inhibit transcription in E. coli. This inhibition can be relieved by adding lactose or isopropyl-β-D-thiogalactopyranoside (IPTG). lac repressor encoded by lacI
   5019..5049    -  promoter       lac promoter: promoter for the E. coli lac operon
   5064..5085    -  protein_bind   CAP binding site: CAP binding activates transcription in the presence of cAMP. E. coli catabolite activator protein
   5098..5190    -  CDS            lacI (fragment): lac repressor; lacI; The lac repressor binds to the lac operator to inhibit transcription in E. coli. This inhibition can be relieved by adding lactose or isopropyl-β-D-thiogalactopyranoside (IPTG).
   5373..5961    -  rep_origin     ori: high-copy-number ColE1/pMB1/pBR322/pUC origin of replication
   6132..6992    -  CDS            AmpR: β-lactamase; bla; confers resistance to ampicillin, carbenicillin, and related antibiotics
   6993..7097    -  promoter       AmpR promoter: bla
   7145..7279    +  polyA_signal   SV40 poly(A) signal: SV40 polyadenylation signal
   7446..7775    +  CDS            nef (fragment): NEF_HV1BR - Experimental evidence at protein level: Swiss-Prot protein existence level 1. Extracellular Nef protein targets CD4(+) T-lymphocytes for apoptosis by interacting with CXCR4 surface receptors (PubMed:14990729). From Human immunodeficiency virus type 1 group M subtype B (isolate BRU/LAI) (HIV-1).
   7823..8080    +  LTR            5' LTR (truncated): truncated 5' long terminal repeat (LTR) from HIV-1
   8127..8252    +  misc_feature   HIV-1 Ψ: packaging signal of human immunodeficiency virus type 1
   8236..8574    +  CDS            HIV-1 gag (fragment): gag protein from human immunodeficiency virus 1; gag
   8749..8982    +  misc_feature   RRE: The Rev response element (RRE) of HIV-1 allows for Rev-dependent mRNA export from the nucleus to the cytoplasm.
   9359..9459    +  CDS            Rev (fragment): human immunodeficiency virus 1 (HIV-1) Rev protein; rev; enhances nuclear export of unspliced and incompletely spliced viral mRNAs
   9474..9589    +  misc_feature   cPPT/CTS: central polypurine tract and central termination sequence of HIV-1 (lacking the first T)
   9647..262     +  enhancer       CMV enhancer (across the origin): human cytomegalovirus immediate early enhancer
>Addgene plasmid #245036 | NPY td-tomato | addgene full sequence | sequence record 487484 | Addgene NGS Result
CAACGACCCCCGCCCATTGACGTCAATAATGACGTATGTTCCCATAGTAACGCCAATAGGGACTTTCCAT
TGACGTCAATGGGTGGAGTATTTACGGTAAACTGCCCACTTGGCAGTACATCAAGTGTATCATATGCCAA
GTACGCCCCCTATTGACGTCAATGACGGTAAATGGCCCGCCTGGCATTATGCCCAGTACATGACCTTATG
GGACTTTCCTACTTGGCAGTACATCTACGTATTAGTCATCGCTATTACCATGGTGATGCGGTTTTGGCAG
TACATCAATGGGCGTGGATAGCGGTTTGACTCACGGGGATTTCCAAGTCTCCACCCCATTGACGTCAATG
GGAGTTTGTTTTGGCACCAAAATCAACGGGACTTTCCAAAATGTCGTAACAACTCCGCCCCATTGACGCA
AATGGGCGGTAGGCGTGTACGGTGGGAGGTCTATATAAGCAGAGCTCGTTTAGTGAACCGTCAGATCGCC
TGGAGACGCCATCCACGCTGTTTTGACCTCCATAGAAGACACCGACTCTACTAGAGGATCGCTAGCGCTA
CCGGACTCAGATCTCGAGCTCAAGCTTGGGCTGCAGGTCCGCGCCAGCCACCATGCTAGGTAACAAGCGA
CTGGGGCTGTCCGGACTGACCCTCGCCCTGTCCCTGCTCGTGTGCCTGGGTGCGCTGGCCGAGGCGTACC
CCTCCAAGCCGGACAACCCGGGCGAGGACGCACCAGCGGAGGACATGGCCAGATACTACTCGGCGCTGCG
ACACTACATCAACCTCATCACCAGGCAGAGATATGGAAAACCGGTCGCCACCATGGTGAGCAAGGGCGAG
GAGGTCATCAAAGAGTTCATGCGCTTCAAGGTGCGCATGGAGGGCTCCATGAACGGCCACGAGTTCGAGA
TCGAGGGCGAGGGCGAGGGCCGCCCCTACGAGGGCACCCAGACCGCCAAGCTGAAGGTGACCAAGGGCGG
CCCCCTGCCCTTCGCCTGGGACATCCTGTCCCCCCAGTTCATGTACGGCTCCAAGGCGTACGTGAAGCAC
CCCGCCGACATCCCCGATTACAAGAAGCTGTCCTTCCCCGAGGGCTTCAAGTGGGAGCGCGTGATGAACT
TCGAGGACGGCGGTCTGGTGACCGTGACCCAGGACTCCTCCCTGCAGGACGGCACGCTGATCTACAAGGT
GAAGATGCGCGGCACCAACTTCCCCCCCGACGGCCCCGTAATGCAGAAGAAGACCATGGGCTGGGAGGCC
TCCACCGAGCGCCTGTACCCCCGCGACGGCGTGCTGAAGGGCGAGATCCACCAGGCCCTGAAGCTGAAGG
ACGGCGGCCACTACCTGGTGGAGTTCAAGACCATCTACATGGCCAAGAAGCCCGTGCAACTGCCCGGCTA
CTACTACGTGGACACCAAGCTGGACATCACCTCCCACAACGAGGACTACACCATCGTGGAACAGTACGAG
CGCTCCGAGGGCCGCCACCACCTGTTCCTGGGGCATGGCACCGGCAGCACCGGCAGCGGCAGCTCCGGCA
CCGCCTCCTCCGAGGACAACAACATGGCCGTCATCAAAGAGTTCATGCGCTTCAAGGTGCGCATGGAGGG
CTCCATGAACGGCCACGAGTTCGAGATCGAGGGCGAGGGCGAGGGCCGCCCCTACGAGGGCACCCAGACC
GCCAAGCTGAAGGTGACCAAGGGCGGCCCCCTGCCCTTCGCCTGGGACATCCTGTCCCCCCAGTTCATGT
ACGGCTCCAAGGCGTACGTGAAGCACCCCGCCGACATCCCCGATTACAAGAAGCTGTCCTTCCCCGAGGG
CTTCAAGTGGGAGCGCGTGATGAACTTCGAGGACGGCGGTCTGGTGACCGTGACCCAGGACTCCTCCCTG
CAGGACGGCACGCTGATCTACAAGGTGAAGATGCGCGGCACCAACTTCCCCCCCGACGGCCCCGTAATGC
AGAAGAAGACCATGGGCTGGGAGGCCTCCACCGAGCGCCTGTACCCCCGCGACGGCGTGCTGAAGGGCGA
GATCCACCAGGCCCTGAAGCTGAAGGACGGCGGCCACTACCTGGTGGAGTTCAAGACCATCTACATGGCC
AAGAAGCCCGTGCAACTGCCCGGCTACTACTACGTGGACACCAAGCTGGACATCACCTCCCACAACGAGG
ACTACACCATCGTGGAACAGTACGAGCGCTCCGAGGGCCGCCACCACCTGTTCCTGTACGGCATGGACGA
GCTGTACAAGTAAGCGGCCGCGACTCTAGATAATTCTACCGGGTAGGGGAGGCGCTTTTCCCAAGGCAGT
CTGGAGCATGCGCTTTAGCAGCCCCGCTGGGCACTTGGCGCTACACAAGTGGCCTCTGGCCTCGCACACA
TTCCACATCCACCGGTAGGCGCCAACCGGCTCCGTTCTTTGGTGGCCCCTTCGCGCCACCTTCTACTCCT
CCCCTAGTCAGGAAGTTCCCCCCCGCCCCGCAGCTCGCGTCGTGCAGGACGTGACAAATGGAAGTAGCAC
GTCTCACTAGTCTCGTGCAGATGGACAGCACCGCTGAGCAATGGAAGCGGGTAGGCCTTTGGGGCAGCGG
CCAATAGCAGCTTTGCTCCTTCGCTTTCTGGGCTCAGAGGCTGGGAAGGGGTGGGTCCGGGGGCGGGCTC
AGGGGCGGGCTCAGGGGCGGGGCGGGCGCCCGAAGGTCCTCCGGAGGCCCGGCATTCTGCACGCTTCAAA
AGCGCACGTCTGCCGCGCTGTTCTCCTCTTCCTCATCTCCGGGCCTTTCGACCTGCAGCCCAAGCTTACC
ATGACCGAGTACAAGCCCACGGTGCGCCTCGCCACCCGCGACGACGTCCCCAGGGCCGTACGCACCCTCG
CCGCCGCGTTCGCCGACTACCCCGCCACGCGCCACACCGTCGATCCGGACCGCCACATCGAGCGGGTCAC
CGAGCTGCAAGAACTCTTCCTCACGCGCGTCGGGCTCGACATCGGCAAGGTGTGGGTCGCGGACGACGGC
GCCGCGGTGGCGGTCTGGACCACGCCGGAGAGCGTCGAAGCGGGGGCGGTGTTCGCCGAGATCGGCCCGC
GCATGGCCGAGTTGAGCGGTTCCCGGCTGGCCGCGCAGCAACAGATGGAAGGCCTCCTGGCGCCGCACCG
GCCCAAGGAGCCCGCGTGGTTCCTGGCCACCGTCGGCGTCTCGCCCGACCACCAGGGCAAGGGTCTGGGC
AGCGCCGTCGTGCTCCCCGGAGTGGAGGCGGCCGAGCGCGCCGGGGTGCCCGCCTTCCTGGAGACCTCCG
CGCCCCGCAACCTCCCCTTCTACGAGCGGCTCGGCTTCACCGTCACCGCCGACGTCGAGGTGCCCGAAGG
ACCGCGCACCTGGTGCATGACCCGCAAGCCCGGTGCCTGACCGCGTCTGGAACAATCAACCTCTGGATTA
CAAAATTTGTGAAAGATTGACTGGTATTCTTAACTATGTTGCTCCTTTTACGCTATGTGGATACGCTGCT
TTAATGCCTTTGTATCATGCTATTGCTTCCCGTATGGCTTTCATTTTCTCCTCCTTGTATAAATCCTGGT
TGCTGTCTCTTTATGAGGAGTTGTGGCCCGTTGTCAGGCAACGTGGCGTGGTGTGCACTGTGTTTGCTGA
CGCAACCCCCACTGGTTGGGGCATTGCCACCACCTGTCAGCTCCTTTCCGGGACTTTCGCTTTCCCCCTC
CCTATTGCCACGGCGGAACTCATCGCCGCCTGCCTTGCCCGCTGCTGGACAGGGGCTCGGCTGTTGGGCA
CTGACAATTCCGTGGTGTTGTCGGGGAAGCTGACGTCCTTTCCATGGCTGCTCGCCTGTGTTGCCACCTG
GATTCTGCGCGGGACGTCCTTCTGCTACGTCCCTTCGGCCCTCAATCCAGCGGACCTTCCTTCCCGCGGC
CTGCTGCCGGCTCTGCGGCCTCTTCCGCGTCTTCGCCTTCGCCCTCAGACGAGTCGGATCTCCCTTTGGG
CCGCCTCCCCGCCTGGAATTAATTCTGCAGTCGAGACCTAGAAAAACATGGAGCAATCACAAGTAGCAAT
ACAGCAGCTACCAATGCTGATTGTGCCTGGCTAGAAGCACAAGAGGAGGAGGAGGTGGGTTTTCCAGTCA
CACCTCAGGTACCTTTAAGACCAATGACTTACAAGGCAGCTGTAGATCTTAGCCACTTTTTAAAAGAAAA
GAGGGGACTGGAAGGGCTAATTCACTCCCAACGAAGACAAGATATCCTTGATCTGTGGATCTACCACACA
CAAGGCTACTTCCCTGATTAGCAGAACTACACACCAGGGCCAGGGGTCAGATATCCACTGACCTTTGGAT
GGTGCTACAAGCTAGTACCAGTTGAGCCAGATAAGGTAGAAGAGGCCAATAAAGGAGAGAACACCAGCTT
GTTACACCCTGTGAGCCTGCATGGGATGGATGACCCGGAGAGAGAAGTGTTAGAGTGGAGGTTTGACAGC
CGCCTAGCATTTCATCACGTGGCCCGAGAGCTGCATCCGGAGTACTTCAAGAACTGCTGATATCGAGCTT
GCTACAAGGGACTTTCCGCTGGGGACTTTCCAGGGAGGCGTGGCCTGGGCGGGACTGGGGAGTGGCGAGC
CCTCAGATCCTGCATATAAGCAGCTGCTTTTTGCCTGTACTGGGTCTCTCTGGTTAGACCAGATCTGAGC
CTGGGAGCTCTCTGGCTAACTAGGGAACCCACTGCTTAAGCCTCAATAAAGCTTGCCTTGAGTGCTTCAA
GTAGTGTGTGCCCGTCTGTTGTGTGACTCTGGTAACTAGAGATCCCTCAGACCCTTTTAGTCAGTGTGGA
AAATCTCTAGCAGTAGTAGTTCATGTCATCTTATTATTCAGTATTTATAACTTGCAAAGAAATGAATATC
AGAGAGTGAGAGGCCTTGACATTGCTAGCGTTTTACCGTCGACCTCTAGCTAGAGCTTGGCGTAATCATG
GTCATAGCTGTTTCCTGTGTGAAATTGTTATCCGCTCACAATTCCACACAACATACGAGCCGGAAGCATA
AAGTGTAAAGCCTGGGGTGCCTAATGAGTGAGCTAACTCACATTAATTGCGTTGCGCTCACTGCCCGCTT
TCCAGTCGGGAAACCTGTCGTGCCAGCTGCATTAATGAATCGGCCAACGCGCGGGGAGAGGCGGTTTGCG
TATTGGGCGCTCTTCCGCTTCCTCGCTCACTGACTCGCTGCGCTCGGTCGTTCGGCTGCGGCGAGCGGTA
TCAGCTCACTCAAAGGCGGTAATACGGTTATCCACAGAATCAGGGGATAACGCAGGAAAGAACATGTGAG
CAAAAGGCCAGCAAAAGGCCAGGAACCGTAAAAAGGCCGCGTTGCTGGCGTTTTTCCATAGGCTCCGCCC
CCCTGACGAGCATCACAAAAATCGACGCTCAAGTCAGAGGTGGCGAAACCCGACAGGACTATAAAGATAC
CAGGCGTTTCCCCCTGGAAGCTCCCTCGTGCGCTCTCCTGTTCCGACCCTGCCGCTTACCGGATACCTGT
CCGCCTTTCTCCCTTCGGGAAGCGTGGCGCTTTCTCATAGCTCACGCTGTAGGTATCTCAGTTCGGTGTA
GGTCGTTCGCTCCAAGCTGGGCTGTGTGCACGAACCCCCCGTTCAGCCCGACCGCTGCGCCTTATCCGGT
AACTATCGTCTTGAGTCCAACCCGGTAAGACACGACTTATCGCCACTGGCAGCAGCCACTGGTAACAGGA
TTAGCAGAGCGAGGTATGTAGGCGGTGCTACAGAGTTCTTGAAGTGGTGGCCTAACTACGGCTACACTAG
AAGAACAGTATTTGGTATCTGCGCTCTGCTGAAGCCAGTTACCTTCGGAAAAAGAGTTGGTAGCTCTTGA
TCCGGCAAACAAACCACCGCTGGTAGCGGTGGTTTTTTTGTTTGCAAGCAGCAGATTACGCGCAGAAAAA
AAGGATCTCAAGAAGATCCTTTGATCTTTTCTACGGGGTCTGACGCTCAGTGGAACGAAAACTCACGTTA
AGGGATTTTGGTCATGAGATTATCAAAAAGGATCTTCACCTAGATCCTTTTAAATTAAAAATGAAGTTTT
AAATCAATCTAAAGTATATATGAGTAAACTTGGTCTGACAGTTACCAATGCTTAATCAGTGAGGCACCTA
TCTCAGCGATCTGTCTATTTCGTTCATCCATAGTTGCCTGACTCCCCGTCGTGTAGATAACTACGATACG
GGAGGGCTTACCATCTGGCCCCAGTGCTGCAATGATACCGCGAGACCCACGCTCACCGGCTCCAGATTTA
TCAGCAATAAACCAGCCAGCCGGAAGGGCCGAGCGCAGAAGTGGTCCTGCAACTTTATCCGCCTCCATCC
AGTCTATTAATTGTTGCCGGGAAGCTAGAGTAAGTAGTTCGCCAGTTAATAGTTTGCGCAACGTTGTTGC
CATTGCTACAGGCATCGTGGTGTCACGCTCGTCGTTTGGTATGGCTTCATTCAGCTCCGGTTCCCAACGA
TCAAGGCGAGTTACATGATCCCCCATGTTGTGCAAAAAAGCGGTTAGCTCCTTCGGTCCTCCGATCGTTG
TCAGAAGTAAGTTGGCCGCAGTGTTATCACTCATGGTTATGGCAGCACTGCATAATTCTCTTACTGTCAT
GCCATCCGTAAGATGCTTTTCTGTGACTGGTGAGTACTCAACCAAGTCATTCTGAGAATAGTGTATGCGG
CGACCGAGTTGCTCTTGCCCGGCGTCAATACGGGATAATACCGCGCCACATAGCAGAACTTTAAAAGTGC
TCATCATTGGAAAACGTTCTTCGGGGCGAAAACTCTCAAGGATCTTACCGCTGTTGAGATCCAGTTCGAT
GTAACCCACTCGTGCACCCAACTGATCTTCAGCATCTTTTACTTTCACCAGCGTTTCTGGGTGAGCAAAA
ACAGGAAGGCAAAATGCCGCAAAAAAGGGAATAAGGGCGACACGGAAATGTTGAATACTCATACTCTTCC
TTTTTCAATATTATTGAAGCATTTATCAGGGTTATTGTCTCATGAGCGGATACATATTTGAATGTATTTA
GAAAAATAAACAAATAGGGGTTCCGCGCACATTTCCCCGAAAAGTGCCACCTGACGTCGACGGATCGGGA
GATCAACTTGTTTATTGCAGCTTATAATGGTTACAAATAAAGCAATAGCATCACAAATTTCACAAATAAA
GCATTTTTTTCACTGCATTCTAGTTGTGGTTTGTCCAAACTCATCAATGTATCTTATCATGTCTGGATCA
ACTGGATAACTCAAGCTAACCAAAATCATCCCAAACTTCCCACCCCATACCCTATTACCACTGCCAATTA
CCTGTGGTTTCATTTACTCTAAACCTGTGATTCCTCTGAATTATTTTCATTTTAAAGAAATTGTATTTGT
TAAATATGTACTACAAACTTAGTAGTTGGAAGGGCTAATTCACTCCCAAAGAAGACAAGATATCCTTGAT
CTGTGGATCTACCACACACAAGGCTACTTCCCTGATTAGCAGAACTACACACCAGGGCCAGGGGTCAGAT
ATCCACTGACCTTTGGATGGTGCTACAAGCTAGTACCAGTTGAGCCAGATAAGGTAGAAGAGGCCAATAA
AGGAGAGAACACCAGCTTGTTACACCCTGTGAGCCTGCATGGGATGGATGACCCGGAGAGAGAAGTGTTA
GAGTGGAGGTTTGACAGCCGCCTAGCATTTCATCACGTGGCCCGAGAGCTGCATCCGGAGTACTTCAAGA
ACTGCTGATATCGAGCTTGCTACAAGGGACTTTCCGCTGGGGACTTTCCAGGGAGGCGTGGCCTGGGCGG
GACTGGGGAGTGGCGAGCCCTCAGATCCTGCATATAAGCAGCTGCTTTTTGCCTGTACTGGGTCTCTCTG
GTTAGACCAGATCTGAGCCTGGGAGCTCTCTGGCTAACTAGGGAACCCACTGCTTAAGCCTCAATAAAGC
TTGCCTTGAGTGCTTCAAGTAGTGTGTGCCCGTCTGTTGTGTGACTCTGGTAACTAGAGATCCCTCAGAC
CCTTTTAGTCAGTGTGGAAAATCTCTAGCAGTGGCGCCCGAACAGGGACTTGAAAGCGAAAGGGAAACCA
GAGGAGCTCTCTCGACGCAGGACTCGGCTTGCTGAAGCGCGCACGGCAAGAGGCGAGGGGCGGCGACTGG
TGAGTACGCCAAAAATTTTGACTAGCGGAGGCTAGAAGGAGAGAGATGGGTGCGAGAGCGTCAGTATTAA
GCGGGGGAGAATTAGATCGCGATGGGAAAAAATTCGGTTAAGGCCAGGGGGAAAGAAAAAATATAAATTA
AAACATATAGTATGGGCAAGCAGGGAGCTAGAACGATTCGCAGTTAATCCTGGCCTGTTAGAAACATCAG
AAGGCTGTAGACAAATACTGGGACAGCTACAACCATCCCTTCAGACAGGATCAGAAGAACTTAGATCATT
ATATAATACAGTAGCAACCCTCTATTGTGTGCATCAAAGGATAGAGATAAAAGACACCAAGGAAGCTTTA
GACAAGATAGAGGAAGAGCAAAACAAAAGTAAGACCACCGCACAGCAAGCGGCCGGCCGCTGATCTTCAG
ACCTGGAGGAGGAGATATGAGGGACAATTGGAGAAGTGAATTATATAAATATAAAGTAGTAAAAATTGAA
CCATTAGGAGTAGCACCCACCAAGGCAAAGAGAAGAGTGGTGCAGAGAGAAAAAAGAGCAGTGGGAATAG
GAGCTTTGTTCCTTGGGTTCTTGGGAGCAGCAGGAAGCACTATGGGCGCAGCGTCAATGACGCTGACGGT
ACAGGCCAGACAATTATTGTCTGGTATAGTGCAGCAGCAGAACAATTTGCTGAGGGCTATTGAGGCGCAA
CAGCATCTGTTGCAACTCACAGTCTGGGGCATCAAGCAGCTCCAGGCAAGAATCCTGGCTGTGGAAAGAT
ACCTAAAGGATCAACAGCTCCTGGGGATTTGGGGTTGCTCTGGAAAACTCATTTGCACCACTGCTGTGCC
TTGGAATGCTAGTTGGAGTAATAAATCTCTGGAACAGATTTGGAATCACACGACCTGGATGGAGTGGGAC
AGAGAAATTAACAATTACACAAGCTTAATACACTCCTTAATTGAAGAATCGCAAAACCAGCAAGAAAAGA
ATGAACAAGAATTATTGGAATTAGATAAATGGGCAAGTTTGTGGAATTGGTTTAACATAACAAATTGGCT
GTGGTATATAAAATTATTCATAATGATAGTAGGAGGCTTGGTAGGTTTAAGAATAGTTTTTGCTGTACTT
TCTATAGTGAATAGAGTTAGGCAGGGATATTCACCATTATCGTTTCAGACCCACCTCCCAACCCCGAGGG
GACCCGACAGGCCCGAAGGAATAGAAGAAGAAGGTGGAGAGAGAGACAGAGACAGATCCATTCGATTAGT
GAACGGATCTCGACGGTATCGCCTTTAAAAGAAAAGGGGGGATTGGGGGGTACAGTGCAGGGGAAAGAAT
AGTAGACATAATAGCAACAGACATACAAACTAAAGAATTACAAAAACAAATTACAAAAATTCAAAATTTT
CGGGTTTATTACAGGGACAGCAGAGATCCAGTTTATCGATAAGCTTGGGAGTTCCGCGTTACATAACTTA
CGGTAAATGGCCCGCCTGGCTGACCGCC
